Addgene plasmid #197963: pC1300_pUB10_pco-vCASphi_E9t_V2_U6_AtPDS3_gRNA10
Purpose: T-DNA binary vector to express pco-vCasphi driven by UBQ10 gene promoter, and the AtPDS3 guide RNA 10 driven by U6 promoter.
Depositing lab: Steven Jacobsen. Depositing organization: University of California, Los Angeles (UCLA). Publication: Genome editing in plants using the compact editor CasPhi. Li Z, Zhong Z, Wu Z, Pausch P, Al-Shayeb B, Amerasekera J, Doudna JA, Jacobsen SE. Proc Natl Acad Sci U S A. 2023 Jan 24;120(4):e2216822120. doi: 10.1073/pnas.2216822120. Epub 2023 Jan 18. PubMed 36652483.
Backbone
  Vector backbone: pCambia1300
  Total vector size (bp): 14715
  Vector type: Plant Expression, CRISPR
Growth in bacteria
  Bacterial resistance: Kanamycin, 50 μg/mL
  Growth temperature: 37°C
  Growth strain: DH5alpha
  Copy number: High Copy
Gene/Insert 1
  Gene/Insert name: pco-vCasphi-2 (alt name: Arabidopsis codon optimized vCasphi-2)
  Species: Synthetic
  Insert size (bp): 2460
  Promoter: pUBQ10
  Cloning method: Gibson Cloning
  Sequencing primers: 5′ GTGATTTCTATCTAGATCTGGTGTTAGT; 3′ CTGATGCATTGAACTTGACGAACGT
Gene/Insert 2
  Gene/Insert name: AtPDS3 gRNA10 (alt name: AtPDS3 guide RNA10 driven by the AtU6-26 promoter)
  Species: Synthetic
  Promoter: AtU6-26
  Cloning method: Gibson Cloning
  Sequencing primers: 5′ CTAGAAGCTTCGTTGAACAACGGA; 3′ ACGTTGTAAAACGACGGCCAGT
Terms and licenses: Academic/Nonprofit Terms; Industry Terms: Not Available to Industry
How to cite: pC1300_pUB10_pco-vCASphi_E9t_V2_U6_AtPDS3_gRNA10 was a gift from Steven Jacobsen (Addgene plasmid # 197963 ; http://n2t.net/addgene:197963 ; RRID:Addgene_197963)
