[The description below was written by a language model from this plasmid's Addgene catalogue record and pLannotate feature annotations shown in this document.]
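Description:
pC1300_pUB10_pco-vCASphi_E9t_V2_U6_AtPDS3_gRNA10 is a 14.7 kb T-DNA binary vector built on the pCambia1300 backbone for CRISPR genome editing in plants. Outside the T-DNA borders it carries a high-copy ColE1/pUC-type origin and a kanamycin resistance gene (aphA-3) for propagation and selection in E. coli. It also carries the pVS1 origin with its RepA replication and StaA stability proteins, which maintain the plasmid in Agrobacterium, and the pBR322 bom region. Between the nopaline-type left and right border repeats sits a plant selection cassette in which an enhanced CaMV 35S promoter drives hygromycin B phosphotransferase, followed by the CaMV polyadenylation signal. Remnants of the pUC lacZα/multiple cloning site region mark where the editing cassettes were inserted by Gibson assembly.

The payload has two expression units. The first is an Arabidopsis codon-optimized variant of the compact nuclease CasΦ-2 (pco-vCasphi-2, about 2.5 kb), expressed from the UBQ10 promoter and terminated by the pea rbcS-E9 terminator. The feature table places a modified potato ST-LS1 IV2 intron in the region where the nuclease lies; such an intron typically prevents functional expression in bacteria and can support expression in plants. A partial 3xFLAG match just upstream of the terminator suggests a C-terminal epitope tag. The second unit uses the AtU6-26 Pol III promoter to transcribe guide RNA 10 targeting AtPDS3, the Arabidopsis phytoene desaturase gene, a common editing target because its loss produces a visible albino phenotype. The automated annotation did not label the UBQ10 promoter, the nuclease coding sequence or the U6-guide cassette, so these are known from the catalogue fields only. The meaning of "V2" in the name is not stated.
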