Features (pLannotate 1.2.2; 22 found; start..end, strand, type, name):
     32..54      -  protein_bind   lac operator (fragment): The lac repressor binds to the lac operator to inhibit transcription in E. coli. This inhibition can be relieved by adding lactose or isopropyl-β-D-thiogalactopyranoside (IPTG). lac repressor encoded by lacI
     58..88      -  promoter       lac promoter: promoter for the E. coli lac operon
    103..124     -  protein_bind   CAP binding site: CAP binding activates transcription in the presence of cAMP. E. coli catabolite activator protein
    137..225     -  CDS            lacI (fragment): lac repressor; lacI; The lac repressor binds to the lac operator to inhibit transcription in E. coli. This inhibition can be relieved by adding lactose or isopropyl-β-D-thiogalactopyranoside (IPTG).
    315..991     +  promoter       CaMV 35S promoter (enhanced): cauliflower mosaic virus 35S promoter with a duplicated enhancer region
   1058..2083    +  CDS            HygR: hygromycin B phosphotransferase confers resistance to hygromycin
   2124..2298    +  polyA_signal   CaMV poly(A) signal: cauliflower mosaic virus polyadenylation signal
   2376..2400    -  misc_feature   LB T-DNA repeat: left border repeat from nopaline C58 T-DNA
   2825..3619    +  CDS            KanR: aminoglycoside phosphotransferase; aphA-3; confers resistance to kanamycin
   3706..4294    +  rep_origin     ori: high-copy-number ColE1/pMB1/pBR322/pUC origin of replication
   4480..4620    -  misc_feature   bom: basis of mobility region from pBR322
   4722..4761    -  CDS            rop (fragment): Rop protein, which maintains plasmids at low copy number; rop
   4964..5158    -  rep_origin     pVS1 oriV: origin of replication for the Pseudomonas plasmid pVS1 (Heeb et al., 2000)
   5224..6297    -  CDS            pVS1 RepA: replication protein from the Pseudomonas plasmid pVS1 (Heeb et al., 2000)
   6726..7355    -  CDS            pVS1 StaA: stability protein from the Pseudomonas plasmid pVS1 (Heeb et al., 2000)
   7915..8316    -  CDS            Y4CG_SINFN (fragment): Protein inferred from homology: Swiss-Prot protein existence level 3. From Sinorhizobium fredii (strain NBRC 101917 / NGR234).
   8656..8680    -  misc_feature   RB T-DNA repeat: right border repeat from nopaline C58 T-DNA
   8746..8900    -  CDS            lacZα (fragment): LacZα fragment of β-galactosidase; lacZ fragment
   8903..8932    -  misc_feature   MCS (fragment): pUC18/19 multiple cloning site
  12451..12639   +  intron         IV2 intron: modified second intron of the potato ST-LS1 gene (Vancanneyt et al., 1990)
  14023..14046   +  CDS            3xFLAG (fragment): three tandem FLAG® epitope tags, followed by an enterokinase cleavage site
  14077..14709   +  terminator     E9 terminator: terminator and polyadenylation signal from the pea rbcS-E9 gene
>Addgene plasmid #197963 | pC1300_pUB10_pco-vCASphi_E9t_V2_U6_AtPDS3_gRNA10 | addgene full sequence | sequence record 387878 | Addgene NGS Result
GTAATCATGGTCATAGCTGTTTCCTGTGTGAAATTGTTATCCGCTCACAATTCCACACAACATACGAGCC
GGAAGCATAAAGTGTAAAGCCTGGGGTGCCTAATGAGTGAGCTAACTCACATTAATTGCGTTGCGCTCAC
TGCCCGCTTTCCAGTCGGGAAACCTGTCGTGCCAGCTGCATTAATGAATCGGCCAACGCGCGGGGAGAGG
CGGTTTGCGTATTGGCTAGAGCAGCTTGCCAACATGGTGGAGCACGACACTCTCGTCTACTCCAAGAATA
TCAAAGATACAGTCTCAGAAGACCAAAGGGCTATTGAGACTTTTCAACAAAGGGTAATATCGGGAAACCT
CCTCGGATTCCATTGCCCAGCTATCTGTCACTTCATCAAAAGGACAGTAGAAAAGGAAGGTGGCACCTAC
AAATGCCATCATTGCGATAAAGGAAAGGCTATCGTTCAAGATGCCTCTGCCGACAGTGGTCCCAAAGATG
GACCCCCACCCACGAGGAGCATCGTGGAAAAAGAAGACGTTCCAACCACGTCTTCAAAGCAAGTGGATTG
ATGTGAACATGGTGGAGCACGACACTCTCGTCTACTCCAAGAATATCAAAGATACAGTCTCAGAAGACCA
AAGGGCTATTGAGACTTTTCAACAAAGGGTAATATCGGGAAACCTCCTCGGATTCCATTGCCCAGCTATC
TGTCACTTCATCAAAAGGACAGTAGAAAAGGAAGGTGGCACCTACAAATGCCATCATTGCGATAAAGGAA
AGGCTATCGTTCAAGATGCCTCTGCCGACAGTGGTCCCAAAGATGGACCCCCACCCACGAGGAGCATCGT
GGAAAAAGAAGACGTTCCAACCACGTCTTCAAAGCAAGTGGATTGATGTGATATCTCCACTGACGTAAGG
GATGACGCACAATCCCACTATCCTTCGCAAGACCCTTCCTCTATATAAGGAAGTTCATTTCATTTGGAGA
GGACACGCTGAAATCACCAGTCTCTCTCTACAAATCTATCTCTCTCGAGCTTTCGCAGATCCGGGGGGCA
ATGAGATATGAAAAAGCCTGAACTCACCGCGACGTCTGTCGAGAAGTTTCTGATCGAAAAGTTCGACAGC
GTCTCCGACCTGATGCAGCTCTCGGAGGGCGAAGAATCTCGTGCTTTCAGCTTCGATGTAGGAGGGCGTG
GATATGTCCTGCGGGTAAATAGCTGCGCCGATGGTTTCTACAAAGATCGTTATGTTTATCGGCACTTTGC
ATCGGCCGCGCTCCCGATTCCGGAAGTGCTTGACATTGGGGAGTTTAGCGAGAGCCTGACCTATTGCATC
TCCCGCCGTTCACAGGGTGTCACGTTGCAAGACCTGCCTGAAACCGAACTGCCCGCTGTTCTACAACCGG
TCGCGGAGGCTATGGATGCGATCGCTGCGGCCGATCTTAGCCAGACGAGCGGGTTCGGCCCATTCGGACC
GCAAGGAATCGGTCAATACACTACATGGCGTGATTTCATATGCGCGATTGCTGATCCCCATGTGTATCAC
TGGCAAACTGTGATGGACGACACCGTCAGTGCGTCCGTCGCGCAGGCTCTCGATGAGCTGATGCTTTGGG
CCGAGGACTGCCCCGAAGTCCGGCACCTCGTGCACGCGGATTTCGGCTCCAACAATGTCCTGACGGACAA
TGGCCGCATAACAGCGGTCATTGACTGGAGCGAGGCGATGTTCGGGGATTCCCAATACGAGGTCGCCAAC
ATCTTCTTCTGGAGGCCGTGGTTGGCTTGTATGGAGCAGCAGACGCGCTACTTCGAGCGGAGGCATCCGG
AGCTTGCAGGATCGCCACGACTCCGGGCGTATATGCTCCGCATTGGTCTTGACCAACTCTATCAGAGCTT
GGTTGACGGCAATTTCGATGATGCAGCTTGGGCGCAGGGTCGATGCGACGCAATCGTCCGATCCGGAGCC
GGGACTGTCGGGCGTACACAAATCGCCCGCAGAAGCGCGGCCGTCTGGACCGATGGCTGTGTAGAAGTAC
TCGCCGATAGTGGAAACCGACGCCCCAGCACTCGTCCGAGGGCAAAGAAATAGAGTAGATGCCGACCGGG
ATCTGTCGATCGACAAGCTCGAGTTTCTCCATAATAATGTGTGAGTAGTTCCCAGATAAGGGAATTAGGG
TTCCTATAGGGTTTCGCTCATGTGTTGAGCATATAAGAAACCCTTAGTATGTATTTGTATTTGTAAAATA
CTTCTATCAATAAAATTTCTAATTCCTAAAACCAAAATCCAGTACTAAAATCCAGATCCCCCGAATTAAT
TCGGCGTTAATTCAGTACATTAAAAACGTCCGCAATGTGTTATTAAGTTGTCTAAGCGTCAATTTGTTTA
CACCACAATATATCCTGCCACCAGCCAGCCAACAGCTCCCCGACCGGCAGCTCGGCACAAAATCACCACT
CGATACAGGCAGCCCATCAGTCCGGGACGGCGTCAGCGGGAGAGCCGTTGTAAGGCGGCAGACTTTGCTC
ATGTTACCGATGCTATTCGGAAGAACGGCAACTAAGCTGCCGGGTTTGAAACACGGATGATCTCGCGGAG
GGTAGCATGTTGATTGTAACGATGACAGAGCGTTGCTGCCTGTGATCACCGCGGTTTCAAAATCGGCTCC
GTCGATACTATGTTATACGCCAACTTTGAAAACAACTTTGAAAAAGCTGTTTTCTGGTATTTAAGGTTTT
AGAATGCAAGGAACAGTGAATTGGAGTTCGTCTTGTTATAATTAGCTTCTTGGGGTATCTTTAAATACTG
TAGAAAAGAGGAAGGAAATAATAAATGGCTAAAATGAGAATATCACCGGAATTGAAAAAACTGATCGAAA
AATACCGCTGCGTAAAAGATACGGAAGGAATGTCTCCTGCTAAGGTATATAAGCTGGTGGGAGAAAATGA
AAACCTATATTTAAAAATGACGGACAGCCGGTATAAAGGGACCACCTATGATGTGGAACGGGAAAAGGAC
ATGATGCTATGGCTGGAAGGAAAGCTGCCTGTTCCAAAGGTCCTGCACTTTGAACGGCATGATGGCTGGA
GCAATCTGCTCATGAGTGAGGCCGATGGCGTCCTTTGCTCGGAAGAGTATGAAGATGAACAAAGCCCTGA
AAAGATTATCGAGCTGTATGCGGAGTGCATCAGGCTCTTTCACTCCATCGACATATCGGATTGTCCCTAT
ACGAATAGCTTAGACAGCCGCTTAGCCGAATTGGATTACTTACTGAATAACGATCTGGCCGATGTGGATT
GCGAAAACTGGGAAGAAGACACTCCATTTAAAGATCCGCGCGAGCTGTATGATTTTTTAAAGACGGAAAA
GCCCGAAGAGGAACTTGTCTTTTCCCACGGCGACCTGGGAGACAGCAACATCTTTGTGAAAGATGGCAAA
GTAAGTGGCTTTATTGATCTTGGGAGAAGCGGCAGGGCGGACAAGTGGTATGACATTGCCTTCTGCGTCC
GGTCGATCAGGGAGGATATCGGGGAAGAACAGTATGTCGAGCTATTTTTTGACTTACTGGGGATCAAGCC
TGATTGGGAGAAAATAAAATATTATATTTTACTGGATGAATTGTTTTAGTACCTAGAATGCATGACCAAA
ATCCCTTAACGTGAGTTTTCGTTCCACTGAGCGTCAGACCCCGTAGAAAAGATCAAAGGATCTTCTTGAG
ATCCTTTTTTTCTGCGCGTAATCTGCTGCTTGCAAACAAAAAAACCACCGCTACCAGCGGTGGTTTGTTT
GCCGGATCAAGAGCTACCAACTCTTTTTCCGAAGGTAACTGGCTTCAGCAGAGCGCAGATACCAAATACT
GTCCTTCTAGTGTAGCCGTAGTTAGGCCACCACTTCAAGAACTCTGTAGCACCGCCTACATACCTCGCTC
TGCTAATCCTGTTACCAGTGGCTGCTGCCAGTGGCGATAAGTCGTGTCTTACCGGGTTGGACTCAAGACG
ATAGTTACCGGATAAGGCGCAGCGGTCGGGCTGAACGGGGGGTTCGTGCACACAGCCCAGCTTGGAGCGA
ACGACCTACACCGAACTGAGATACCTACAGCGTGAGCTATGAGAAAGCGCCACGCTTCCCGAAGGGAGAA
AGGCGGACAGGTATCCGGTAAGCGGCAGGGTCGGAACAGGAGAGCGCACGAGGGAGCTTCCAGGGGGAAA
CGCCTGGTATCTTTATAGTCCTGTCGGGTTTCGCCACCTCTGACTTGAGCGTCGATTTTTGTGATGCTCG
TCAGGGGGGCGGAGCCTATGGAAAAACGCCAGCAACGCGGCCTTTTTACGGTTCCTGGCCTTTTGCTGGC
CTTTTGCTCACATGTTCTTTCCTGCGTTATCCCCTGATTCTGTGGATAACCGTATTACCGCCTTTGAGTG
AGCTGATACCGCTCGCCGCAGCCGAACGACCGAGCGCAGCGAGTCAGTGAGCGAGGAAGCGGAAGAGCGC
CTGATGCGGTATTTTCTCCTTACGCATCTGTGCGGTATTTCACACCGCATATGGTGCACTCTCAGTACAA
TCTGCTCTGATGCCGCATAGTTAAGCCAGTATACACTCCGCTATCGCTACGTGACTGGGTCATGGCTGCG
CCCCGACACCCGCCAACACCCGCTGACGCGCCCTGACGGGCTTGTCTGCTCCCGGCATCCGCTTACAGAC
AAGCTGTGACCGTCTCCGGGAGCTGCATGTGTCAGAGGTTTTCACCGTCATCACCGAAACGCGCGAGGCA
GGGTGCCTTGATGTGGGCGCCGGCGGTCGAGTGGCGACGGCGCGGCTTGTCCGCGCCCTGGTAGATTGCC
TGGCCGTAGGCCAGCCATTTTTGAGCGGCCAGCGGCCGCGATAGGCCGACGCGAAGCGGCGGGGCGTAGG
GAGCGCAGCGACCGAAGGGTAGGCGCTTTTTGCAGCTCTTCGGCTGTGCGCTGGCCAGACAGTTATGCAC
AGGCCAGGCGGGTTTTAAGAGTTTTAATAAGTTTTAAAGAGTTTTAGGCGGAAAAATCGCCTTTTTTCTC
TTTTATATCAGTCACTTACATGTGTGACCGGTTCCCAATGTACGGCTTTGGGTTCCCAATGTACGGGTTC
CGGTTCCCAATGTACGGCTTTGGGTTCCCAATGTACGTGCTATCCACAGGAAAGAGACCTTTTCGACCTT
TTTCCCCTGCTAGGGCAATTTGCCCTAGCATCTGCTCCGTACATTAGGAACCGGCGGATGCTTCGCCCTC
GATCAGGTTGCGGTAGCGCATGACTAGGATCGGGCCAGCCTGCCCCGCCTCCTCCTTCAAATCGTACTCC
GGCAGGTCATTTGACCCGATCAGCTTGCGCACGGTGAAACAGAACTTCTTGAACTCTCCGGCGCTGCCAC
TGCGTTCGTAGATCGTCTTGAACAACCATCTGGCTTCTGCCTTGCCTGCGGCGCGGCGTGCCAGGCGGTA
GAGAAAACGGCCGATGCCGGGATCGATCAAAAAGTAATCGGGGTGAACCGTCAGCACGTCCGGGTTCTTG
CCTTCTGTGATCTCGCGGTACATCCAATCAGCTAGCTCGATCTCGATGTACTCCGGCCGCCCGGTTTCGC
TCTTTACGATCTTGTAGCGGCTAATCAAGGCTTCACCCTCGGATACCGTCACCAGGCGGCCGTTCTTGGC
CTTCTTCGTACGCTGCATGGCAACGTGCGTGGTGTTTAACCGAATGCAGGTTTCTACCAGGTCGTCTTTC
TGCTTTCCGCCATCGGCTCGCCGGCAGAACTTGAGTACGTCCGCAACGTGTGGACGGAACACGCGGCCGG
GCTTGTCTCCCTTCCCTTCCCGGTATCGGTTCATGGATTCGGTTAGATGGGAAACCGCCATCAGTACCAG
GTCGTAATCCCACACACTGGCCATGCCGGCCGGCCCTGCGGAAACCTCTACGTGCCCGTCTGGAAGCTCG
TAGCGGATCACCTCGCCAGCTCGTCGGTCACGCTTCGACAGACGGAAAACGGCCACGTCCATGATGCTGC
GACTATCGCGGGTGCCCACGTCATAGAGCATCGGAACGAAAAAATCTGGTTGCTCGTCGCCCTTGGGCGG
CTTCCTAATCGACGGCGCACCGGCTGCCGGCGGTTGCCGGGATTCTTTGCGGATTCGATCAGCGGCCGCT
TGCCACGATTCACCGGGGCGTGCTTCTGCCTCGATGCGTTGCCGCTGGGCGGCCTGCGCGGCCTTCAACT
TCTCCACCAGGTCATCACCCAGCGCCGCGCCGATTTGTACCGGGCCGGATGGTTTGCGACCGCTCACGCC
GATTCCTCGGGCTTGGGGGTTCCAGTGCCATTGCAGGGCCGGCAGGCAACCCAGCCGCTTACGCCTGGCC
AACCGCCCGTTCCTCCACACATGGGGCATTCCACGGCGTCGGTGCCTGGTTGTTCTTGATTTTCCATGCC
GCCTCCTTTAGCCGCTAAAATTCATCTACTCATTTATTCATTTGCTCATTTACTCTGGTAGCTGCGCGAT
GTATTCAGATAGCAGCTCGGTAATGGTCTTGCCTTGGCGTACCGCGTACATCTTCAGCTTGGTGTGATCC
TCCGCCGGCAACTGAAAGTTGACCCGCTTCATGGCTGGCGTGTCTGCCAGGCTGGCCAACGTTGCAGCCT
TGCTGCTGCGTGCGCTCGGACGGCCGGCACTTAGCGTGTTTGTGCTTTTGCTCATTTTCTCTTTACCTCA
TTAACTCAAATGAGTTTTGATTTAATTTCAGCGGCCAGCGCCTGGACCTCGCGGGCAGCGTCGCCCTCGG
GTTCTGATTCAAGAACGGTTGTGCCGGCGGCGGCAGTGCCTGGGTAGCTCACGCGCTGCGTGATACGGGA
CTCAAGAATGGGCAGCTCGTACCCGGCCAGCGCCTCGGCAACCTCACCGCCGATGCGCGTGCCTTTGATC
GCCCGCGACACGACAAAGGCCGCTTGTAGCCTTCCATCCGTGACCTCAATGCGCTGCTTAACCAGCTCCA
CCAGGTCGGCGGTGGCCCATATGTCGTAAGGGCTTGGCTGCACCGGAATCAGCACGAAGTCGGCTGCCTT
GATCGCGGACACAGCCAAGTCCGCCGCCTGGGGCGCTCCGTCGATCACTACGAAGTCGCGCCGGCCGATG
GCCTTCACGTCGCGGTCAATCGTCGGGCGGTCGATGCCGACAACGGTTAGCGGTTGATCTTCCCGCACGG
CCGCCCAATCGCGGGCACTGCCCTGGGGATCGGAATCGACTAACAGAACATCGGCCCCGGCGAGTTGCAG
GGCGCGGGCTAGATGGGTTGCGATGGTCGTCTTGCCTGACCCGCCTTTCTGGTTAAGTACAGCGATAACC
TTCATGCGTTCCCCTTGCGTATTTGTTTATTTACTCATCGCATCATATACGCAGCGACCGCATGACGCAA
GCTGTTTTACTCAAATACACATCACCTTTTTAGACGGCGGCGCTCGGTTTCTTCAGCGGCCAAGCTGGCC
GGCCAGGCCGCCAGCTTGGCATCAGACAAACCGGCCAGGATTTCATGCAGCCGCACGGTTGAGACGTGCG
CGGGCGGCTCGAACACGTACCCGGCCGCGATCATCTCCGCCTCGATCTCTTCGGTAATGAAAAACGGTTC
GTCCTGGCCGTCCTGGTGCGGTTTCATGCTTGTTCCTCTTGGCGTTCATTCTCGGCGGCCGCCAGGGCGT
CGGCCTCGGTCAATGCGTCCTCACGGAAGGCACCGCGCCGCCTGGCCTCGGTGGGCGTCACTTCCTCGCT
GCGCTCAAGTGCGCGGTACAGGGTCGAGCGATGCACGCCAAGCAGTGCAGCCGCCTCTTTCACGGTGCGG
CCTTCCTGGTCGATCAGCTCGCGGGCGTGCGCGATCTGTGCCGGGGTGAGGGTAGGGCGGGGGCCAAACT
TCACGCCTCGGGCCTTGGCGGCCTCGCGCCCGCTCCGGGTGCGGTCGATGATTAGGGAACGCTCGAACTC
GGCAATGCCGGCGAACACGGTCAACACCATGCGGCCGGCCGGCGTGGTGGTGTCGGCCCACGGCTCTGCC
AGGCTACGCAGGCCCGCGCCGGCCTCCTGGATGCGCTCGGCAATGTCCAGTAGGTCGCGGGTGCTGCGGG
CCAGGCGGTCTAGCCTGGTCACTGTCACAACGTCGCCAGGGCGTAGGTGGTCAAGCATCCTGGCCAGCTC
CGGGCGGTCGCGCCTGGTGCCGGTGATCTTCTCGGAAAACAGCTTGGTGCAGCCGGCCGCGTGCAGTTCG
GCCCGTTGGTTGGTCAAGTCCTGGTCGTCGGTGCTGACGCGGGCATAGCCCAGCAGGCCAGCGGCGGCGC
TCTTGTTCATGGCGTAATGTCTCCGGTTCTAGTCGCAAGTATTCTACTTTATGCGACTAAAACACGCGAC
AAGAAAACGCCAGGAAAAGGGCAGGGCGGCAGCCTGTCGCGTAACTTAGGACTTGTGCGACATGTCGTTT
TCAGAAGACGGCTGCACTGAACGTCAGAAGCCGACTGCACTATAGCAGCGGAGGGGTTGGATCAAAGTAC
TTTGATCCCGAGGGGAACCCTGTGGTTGGCATGCACATACAAATGGACGAACGGATAAACCTTTTCACGC
CCTTTTAAATATCCGATTATTCTAATAAACGCTCTTTTCTCTTAGGTTTACCCGCCAATATATCCTGTCA
AACACTGATAGTTTAAACTGAAGGCGGGAAACGACAATCTGATCCAAGCTCAAGCTGCTCTAGCATTCGC
CATTCAGGCTGCGCAACTGTTGGGAAGGGCGATCGGTGCGGGCCTCTTCGCTATTACGCCAGCTGGCGAA
AGGGGGATGTGCTGCAAGGCGATTAAGTTGGGTAACGCCAGGGTTTTCCCAGTCACGACGTTGTAAAACG
ACGGCCAGTGCCAAGCTTGCATGCCTGCAGGTCGACTCTAGATCACTAGTGATCAGATGCAGAGAGACTA
ACCTCAGATAGGCGACTTCAAAACCCCCCGAAAATTTGACAATGGAGCTTGAAAAGAATGGCAAAAAAAA
ATTGGCTGGATTGTCAACTGGTCCCCTCGTGAGGGGCAATCGTTGAGCGTTCCGACCAATCACTACTTCG
ACTCTAGCTGTATATAAACTCAGCTTCGTTTTCTTATCTAAGCGATGTGGGACTTTTGAAGATTGTTTTC
AACTTAAATGGGCCTATATAAGAAATACTATTGTTCTTTCCCATATAAATGGGCCTGCTTCTCTTCTTTC
AGATTCCCAGGGGCCTTTTGAAGATTATCTTCATATCTTAAGAATGAAGATGTTTTATTCAATCAAATTC
TTGAAGGTTCGATGCCTAATCATTCTAATCCTGGGACAAACTATGAAACAAGATACAAAAACTCCGAATG
GAAAGTTAAAAAGAAGAAAACGAAAGCTACGGTTCAAGAAAATGTAAGCTGATAAACAAAAAAAAACTGT
ATGAACGAAGAAGAAGAAAAAAAGCTAAGAAGAAATGATGTATTGTGCGGAAGGCAAGTCGAGTTTCCGT
TGTTCAACGAAGCTTCTAGTATCCTAGGAAGGTACCAGTCTAGCTCAACAGAGCTTTTAACCCAAATTGG
TACAATAGAATACAACTTTAGATCATAATTCTCAAAAGAAAGAGATTCCTTAGCTATTCTATCTGCCACT
CCATTTCCTTCTCGGCTTGTATGCACAAGCATAAAATCCTCAAACTTGCTAAGTAGATACTTTATGTCTT
GGATAATTGGATTGAGACTTGACAAGCATAACTTTCATGTAACCAAAGACACAAGTTGCTGAGAATCCAC
CTCAAAAATGATCTTCCTATAATTGAATCGGGATAATGACAGCACAGCCCATCTAAGAGCCTCCACTTCT
ACTTCCAGCACGCTTCTTACTTTTACCACAGCTCTTGCACCTAACCATAACACCTTCCCTGTATGATCGC
GAAGCACCCACCCTAAGCCACATTTTAATCCTTCTGTTGGCCATGCCCCATCAAAGTTGCACTTAACCCA
AGATTGTGGTGGAGCTTCCCATGTTTCTCGTCTGTCCCGACGGTGTTGTGGTTGGTGCTTTCCTTACATT
CTGAGCCTCTTTCCTTCTAATCCACTCATCTGCATCTTCTTGTGTCCTTACTAATACCTCATTGGTTCCA
AATTCCCTCCCTTTAAGCACCAGCTCGTTTCTGTTCTTCCACAGCCTCCCAAGTATCCAAGGGACTAAAG
CCTCCACATTCTTCAGATCAGGATATTCTTGTTTAAGATGTTGAACTCTATGGAGGTTTGTATGAACTGA
TGATCTAGGACCGGATAAGTTCCCTTCTTCATAGCGAACTTATTCAAAGAATGTTTTGTGTATCATTCTT
GTTACATTGTTATTAATGAAAAAATATTATTGGTCATTGGACTGAACACGAGTGTTAAATATGGACCAGG
CCCCAAATAAGATCCATTGATATATGAATTAAATAACAAGAATAAATCGAGTCACCAAACCACTTGCCTT
TTTTAACGAGACTTGTTCACCAACTTGATACAAAAGTCATTATCCTATGCAAATCAATAATCATACAAAA
ATATCCAATAACACTAAAAAATTAAAAGAAATGGATAATTTCACAATATGTTATACGATAAAGAAGTTAC
TTTTCCAAGAAATTCACTGATTTTATAAGCCCACTTGCATTAGATAAATGGCAAAAAAAAACAAAAAGGA
AAAGAAATAAAGCACGAAGAATTCTAGAAAATACGAAATACGCTTCAATGCAGTGGGACCCACGGTTCAA
TTATTGCCAATTTTCAGCTCCACCGTATATTTAAAAAATAAAACGATAATGCTAAAAAAATATAAATCGT
AACGATCGTTAAATCTCAACGGCTGGATCTTATGACGACCGTTAGAAATTGTGGTTGTCGACGAGTCAGT
AATAAACGGCGTCAAAGTGGTTGCAGCCGGCACACACGAGTCGTGTTTATCAACTCAAAGCACAAATACT
TTTCCTCAACCTAAAAATAAGGCAATTAGCCAAAAACAACTTTGCGTGTAAACAACGCTCAATACACGTG
TCATTTTATTATTAGCTATTGCTTCACCGCCTTAGCTTTCTCGTGACCTAGTCGTCCTCGTCTTTTCTTC
TTCTTCTTCTATAAAACAATACCCAAAGAGCTCTTCTTCTTCACAATTCAGATTTCAATTTCTCAAAATC
TTAAAAACTTTCTCTCAATTCTCTCTACCGTGATCAAGGTAAATTTCTGTGTTCCTTATTCTCTCAAAAT
CTTCGATTTTGTTTTCGTTCGATCCCAATTTCGTATATGTTCTTTGGTTTAGATTCTGTTAATCTTAGAT
CGAAGACGATTTTCTGGGTTTGATCGTTAGATATCATCTTAATTCTCGATTAGGGTTTCATAGATATCAT
CCGATTTGTTCAAATAATTTGAGTTTTGTCGAATAATTACTCTTCGATTTGTGATTTCTATCTAGATCTG
GTGTTAGTTTCTAGTTTGTGCGATCGAATTTGTCGATTAATCTGAGTTTTTCTGATTAACAGATGCCGAA
GCCCGCCGTCGAATCAGAGTTTTCCAAAGTCCTCAAGAAACACTTTCCTGGGGAGCGTTTTAGGTCTAGC
TATATGAAGAGGGGGGGTAAAATTCTGGCAGCACAAGGCGAGGAAGCTGTAGTGGCGTACTTGCAGGGAA
AGAGTGAGGAGGAACCGCCGAATTTTCAGCCGCCGGCGAAGTGCCACGTGGTCACCAAAAGCAGGGATTT
CGCAGAATGGCCCATAATGAAAGCCTCTGAAGCCATACAGAGGTACATCTATGCGCTCAGCACTACAGAG
CGAGCTGCCTGCAAACCGGGTAAGAGCTCAGAAAGTCACGCGGCCTGGTTCGCGGCTACAGGGGTGAGCA
ATCACGGCTATTCTCATGTACAAGGTCTTAACCTGATCTTTGACCACACGCTAGGACGATACGATGGCGT
TTTAAAGAAAGTACAGCTTCGAAATGAGAAGGCCGGATCTTCAGGTGAGGAGGAGGTAGCTACAAATGAA
ACAGGTCATCTACTACAGCCGCCAGGCATAAACCCATCATTCTACGTCTACCAGACCATATCTCCGCAGG
CTTACCGACCAAGGGACGAAATAGTGTTACCACCCGAGTACGCCGGTTACGTCAGGGATCCGAACGCTCC
GATTCCACTGGGCGTGGTCAGGAACCGTTGTGACATACAGAAGGGTTGCCCGGGATATATACCCGAGTGG
CAGAGGGAAGCTGGTACGGCAATTAGTCCCAAGACAGGAAAAGCAGTGACGGTTCCAGGACTTAGCCCGA
AGAAGAATAAACGTATGCGTAGGTACTGGAGGTCAGAAAAGGAGAAGGCTCAAGATGCACTTCTCGTAAC
TGTAAGGATAGGTACCGATTGGGTAGTCATAGACGTAAGAGGATTACTAAGAAACGCCAGGTAAGTTTCT
GCTTCTACCTTTGATATATATATAATAATTATCATTAATTAGTAGTAATATAATATTTCAAATATTTTTT
TCAAAATAAAAGAATGTAGTATATAGCAATTGCTTTTCTGTAGTTTATAAGTGTGTATATTTTAATTTAT
AACTTTTCTAATATATGACCAAAATTTGTTGATGTGCAGGTGGAGGACTATTGCTCCCAAGGACATAAGT
TTAAATGCACTTCTAGATTTATTTACCGGTGATCCAGTCATCGATGTCAGACGAAACATCGTGACCTTCA
CCTATACCTTGGACGCTTGCGGAACTTATGCTAGAAAATGGACTCTCAAGGGAAAACAGACAAAAGCAAC
CTTAGATAAACTGACAGCGACACAAACTGTGGCCTTAGTTGCTATAGATCTGGGACAAACAAACCCAATT
AGCGCGGGTATCAGTCGTGTCACACAGGAGAACGGGGCCCTCCAGTGCGAACCGCTTGATCGTTTTACAT
TGCCTGATGACCTTTTGAAAGATATTTCTGCGTACCGAATTGCATGGGACCGTAACGAGGAGGAACTCAG
GGCCAGATCCGTTGAGGCACTCCCAGAGGCACAACAAGCAGAGGTCAGAGCTCTGGACGGGGTCTCCAAA
GAGACCGCGCGTACACAGTTGTGCGCGGACTTCGGTCTGGACCCAAAGCGACTACCGTGGGATAAAATGA
GTAGCAATACCACGTTCATAAGCGAGGCGCTCCTTTCCAACAGCGTATCCCGTGACCAAGTATTCTTTAC
CCCGGCCCCAAAGAAAGGAGCCAAGAAGAAAGCACCGGTGGAAGTGATGCGAAAAGACAGGACATGGGCG
CGAGCGTACAAACCACGACTCTCAGTAGAAGCACAAAAGTTGAAAAATGAGGCTCTTTGGGCTTTGAAGC
GTACCTCTCCAGAATATCTAAAGTTGTCACGACGTAAAGAAGAATTGTGTAGGAGGTCCATTAATTACGT
GATAGAAAAAACTAGAAGGCGAACCCAATGCCAAATTGTGATCCCCGTTATAGAAGATCTAAATGTCCGA
TTTTTCCACGGGTCTGGCAAACGACTCCCGGGCTGGGATAACTTCTTCACGGCAAAGAAGGAAAACCGAT
GGTTTATCCAAGGGCTACATAAGGCGTTTTCTGACTTAAGGACCCACCGATCCTTCTACGTGTTCGAGGT
GCGTCCAGAGAGAACATCAATCACCTGTCCGAAATGCGGGCACTGTGAAGTGGGGAACAGGGATGGAGAA
GCCTTTCAGTGTCTCAGTTGCGGTAAGACATGCAACGCAGATCTGGACGTAGCGACACATAACTTGACTC
AAGTGGCGCTCACCGGCAAAACAATGCCGAAGAGAGAGGAGCCTAGAGATGCACAAGGGACAGCCCCCGC
GAGAAAGACGAAGAAAGCTAGCAAGTCAAAGGCACCCCCGGCTGAACGTGAGGATCAGACTCCCGCTCAA
GAGCCGTCCCAAACGTCCGGATCCGGACCGAAGAAAAAGCGAAAGGTAGAGGATCCTAAAAAGAAGCGTA
AAGTCTCCTTGGGTTCTGGCTCCGACTATAAGGATGACGATGACAAAGACTATAAGGATGACGACGACAA
GTGAAGAGCTTTCGTTCGTATCATCGGTTTCGACAACGTTCGTCAAGTTCAATGCATCAGTTTCATTGCG
CACACACCAGAATCCTACTGAGTTTGAGTATTATGGCATTGGGAAAACTGTTTTTCTTGTACCATTTGTT
GTGCTTGTAATTTACTGTGTTTTTTATTCGGTTTTCGCTATCGAACTGTGAAATGGAAATGGATGGAGAA
GAGTTAATGAATGATATGGTCCTTTTGTTCATTCTCAAATTAATATTATTTGTTTTTTCTCTTATTTGTT
GTGTGTTGAATTTGAAATTATAAGAGATATGCAAACATTTTGTTTTGAGTAAAAATGTGTCAAATCGTGG
CCTCTAATGACCGAAGTTAATATGAGGAGTAAAACACTTGTAGTTGTACCATTATGCTTATTCACTAGGC
AACAAATATATTTTCAGACCTAGAAAAGCTGCAAATGTTACTGAATACAAGTATGTCCTCTTGTGTTTTA
GACATTTATGAACTTTCCTTTATGTAATTTTCCAGAATCCTTGTCAGATTCTAATCATTGCTTTATAATT
ATAGTTATACTCATGGATTTGTAGTTGAGTATGAAAATATTTTTTAATGCATTTTATGACTTGCCAATTG
ATTGACAACGAATTC
